>Addgene plasmid #71629 | pJK644 | depositor full sequence | sequence record 131648 | pJK644 sequence 4137 bps
TGGCGAATGGG
[124 nt withheld, positions 12-135]
C
[91 nt withheld, positions 137-227]
A
[49 nt withheld, positions 229-277]
CCTTTGACGTTGGAGTCCACGTTCTTT
[37 nt withheld, positions 305-341]
ACCCTATCTCGGTCTATTCTTTTGATTTATAAGGGATTTTGCCGATTTCGGCCTATTGGTTAAAAAATGA
GCTGATTTAACAAAAATTTAACGCGAATTTTAACAAAATATTAACGTTTACAATTTCAGGTGGCACTTTT
CGGGGAAATGTGCGCGGAACCCCTATTTGTTTATTTTTCTAAATACATTCAAATATGTATCCGCTCATGA
GACAATAACCCTGATAAATGCTTCAATAATATTGAAAAAGGAAGAGTATGAGTATTCAACATTTCCGTGT
CGCCCTTATTCCCTTTTTTGCGGCATTTTGCCTTCCTGTTTTTGCTCACCCAGAAACGCTGGTGAAAGTA
AAAGATGCTGAAGATCAGTTGGGTGCACGAGTGGGTTACATCGAACTGGATCTCAACAGCGGTAAGATCC
TTGAGAGTTTTCGCCCCGAAGAACGTTTTCCAATGATGAGCACTTTTAAAGTTCTGCTATGTGGCGCGGT
ATTATCCCGTATTGACGCCGGGCAAGAGCAACTCGGTCGCCGCATACACTATTCTCAGAATGACTTGGTT
GAGTACTCACCAGTCACAGAAAAGCATCTTACGGATGGCATGACAGTAAGAGAATTATGCAGTGCTGCCA
TAACCATGAGTGATAACACTGCGGCCAACTTACTTCTGACAACGATCGGAGGACCGAAGGAGCTAACCGC
TTTTTTGCACAACATGGGGGATCATGTAACTCGCCTTGATCGTTGGGAACCGGAGCTGAATGAAGCCATA
CCAAACGACGAGCGTGACACCACGATGCCTGCAGCAATGGCAACAACGTTGCGCAAACTATTAACTGGCG
AACTACTTACTCTAGCTTCCCGGCAACAATTAATAGACTGGATGGAGGCGGATAAAGTTGCAGGACCACT
TCTGCGCTCGGCCCTTCCGGCTGGCTGGTTTATTGCTGATAAATCTGGAGCCGGTGAGCGTGGGTCTCGC
GGTATCATTGCAGCACTGGGGCCAGATGGTAAGCCCTCCCGTATCGTAGTTATCTACACGACGGGGAGTC
AGGCAACTATGGATGAACGAAATAGACAGATCGCTGAGATAGGTGCCTCACTGATTAAGCATTGGTAACT
GTCAGACCAAGTTTACTCATATATACTTTAGATTGATTTAAAACTTCATTTTTAATTTAAAAGGATCTAG
GTGAAGATCCTTTTTGATAATCTCATGACCAAAATCCCTTAACGTGAGTTTTCGTTCCACTGAGCGTCAG
ACCCCGTAGAAAAGATCAAAGGATCTTCTTGAGATCCTTTTTTTCTGCGCGTAATCTGCTGCTTGCAAAC
AAAAAAACCACCGCTACCAGCGGTGGTTTGTTTGCCGGATCAAGAGCTACCAACTCTTTTTCCGAAGGTA
ACTGGCTTCAGCAGAGCGCAGATACCAAATACTGTCCTTCTAGTGTAGCCGTAGTTAGGCCACCACTTCA
AGAACTCTGTAGCACCGCCTACATACCTCGCTCTGCTAATCCTGTTACCAGTGGCTGCTGCCAGTGGCGA
TAAGTCGTGTCTTACCGGGTTGGACTCAAGACGATAGTTACCGGATAAGGCGCAGCGGTCGGGCTGAACG
GGGGGTTCGTGCACACAGCCCAGCTTGGAGCGAACGACCTACACCGAACTGAGATACCTACAGCGTGAGC
TATGAGAAAGCGCCACGCTTCCCGAAGGGAGAAAGGCGGACAGGTATCCGGTAAGCGGCAGGGTCGGAAC
AGGAGAGCGCACGAGGGAGCTTCCAGGGGGAAACGCCTGGTATCTTTATAGTCCTGTCGGGTTTCGCCAC
CTCTGACTTGAGCGTCGATTTTTGTGATGCTCGTCAGGGGGGCGGAGCCTATGGAAAAACGCCAGCAACG
CGGCCTTTTTACGGTTCCTGGCCTTTTGCTGGCCTTTTGCTCACATGTTCTTTCCTGCGTTATCCCCTGA
TTCTGTGGATAACCGTATTACCGCCTTTGAGTGAGCTGATACCGCTCGCCGCAGCCGAACGACCGAGCGC
AGCGAGTCAGTGAGCGAGGAAGCGGAAGAGCGCCTGATGCGGTATTTTCTCCTTACGCATCTGTGCGGTA
TTTCACACCGCATATATGGTGCACTCTCAGTACAATCTGCTCTGATGCCGCATAGTTAAGCCAGTATACA
CTCCGCTATCGCTACGTGACTGGGTCATGGCTGCGCCCCGACACCCGCCAACACCCGCTGACGCGCCCTG
ACGGGCTTGTCTGCTCCCGGCATCCGCTTACAGACAAGCTGTGACCGTCTCCGGGAGCTGCATGTGTCAG
AGGTTTTCACCGTCATCACCGAAACGCGCGAGGCAGCTGCGGTAAAGCTCATCAGCGTGGTCGTGAAGCG
ATTCACAGATGTCTGCCTGTTCATCCGCGTCCAGCTCGTTGAGTTTCTCCAGAAGCGTTAATGTCTGGCT
TCTGATAAAGCGGGCCATGTTAAGGGCGGTTTTTTCCTGTTTGGTCACTGATGCCTCCGTGTAAGGGGGA
TTTCTGTTCATGGGGGTAATGATACCGATGAAACGAGAGAGGATGCTCACGATACGGGTTACTGATGATG
AACATGCCCGGTTACTGGAACGTTGTGAGGGTAAACAACTGGCGGTATGGATGCGGCGGGACCAGAGAAA
AATCACTCAGGGTCAATGCCAGCGCTTCGTTAATACAGATGTAGGTGTTCCACAGGGTAGCCAGCAGCAT
CCTGCGATGCAGATCCGGAACATAATGGTGCAGGGCGCTGACTTCCGCGTTTCCAGACTTTACGAAACAC
GGAAACCGAAGACCATTCATGTTGTTGCTCAGGTCGCAGACGTTTTGCAGCAGCAGTCGCTTCACGTTCG
CTCGCGTATCGGTGATTCATTCTGCTAACCAGTAAGGCAACCCCGCCAGCCTAGCCGGGTCCTCAACGAC
AGGAGCACGATCATGCGCACCCGTGGCCAGGACCCAACGCTGCCCGAGATCTCGATCCCGCGAAATTAAT
ACGACTCACTATAGGGAGACCACAACGGTTTCCCTCTAGAAATAATTTTGTTTAACTTTAAGAAGGAGAT
ATACATATGCGTCCGCTGGTGATTATCCTTATGGGCAGCAGTTCAGATATGGGTCACGCCGAGAAAATTG
CGTCTGAATTGAAAACTTTTGGTATTGAGTATGCCATACGTATCGGCGACGCGCATAAAACAGCGGAGCA
TGTAGTGTCTATGCTGAAAGAATATGAAGCTTTGGACCGTCCTAAACTGTACATCACGATCGCTGGGCGT
AGTAACGCTTTATCAGGCTTTGTTGATGGCTTCGTCAAAGGTGCAACCATTGCCTGCCCACCGCCAAGCG
ATAGCTTCGCCGGCGCCGACATTTATTCTTCGTTACGGATGCCGAGCGGGATTAGTCCGGCACTGGTTCT
TGAACCGAAAAATGCGGCACTCCTGGCGGCTCGTATTTTTTCACTGTACGATAAAGAAATCGCAGATTCG
GTCAAATCCTATATGGAATCCAATGCGCAGAAAATTATCGAAGACGATTCGAAACTGAAACGCTGAATTC
AGCGTTTCAGTTTCTTGTCGACGGAGCTCGAATTCGAGCTCCGTCGACAAGCTTGCGGCCGCACTCGAGC
ACCACCACCACCACCACTGAGATCCGGCTGCTAACAAAGCCCGAAAGGAAGCTGAGTTGGCTGCTGCCAC
CGCTGAGCAATAACTAGCATAACCCCTTGGGGCCTCTAAACGGGTCTTGAGGGGTTTTTTGCTGAAAGGA
GGAACTATATCCGGAT
Features (pLannotate 1.2.2; 13 found; start..end, strand, type, name):
     12..467     +  rep_origin     f1 ori (sequence partly withheld): f1 bacteriophage origin of replication; arrow indicates direction of (+) strand synthesis
    494..598     +  promoter       AmpR promoter: bla
    599..1459    +  CDS            AmpR: β-lactamase; bla; confers resistance to ampicillin, carbenicillin, and related antibiotics
   1630..2218    +  rep_origin     ori: high-copy-number ColE1/pMB1/pBR322/pUC origin of replication
   2404..2546    -  misc_feature   bom: basis of mobility region from pBR322
   2648..2839    -  CDS            rop: Rop protein, which maintains plasmids at low copy number; rop
   2856..3236    +  CDS            YPB1_ECOLX: Protein predicted: Swiss-Prot protein existence level 4. From Escherichia coli.
   3348..3366    +  promoter       T7 promoter: promoter for bacteriophage T7 RNA polymerase
   3398..3420    +  RBS            RBS: efficient ribosome binding site from bacteriophage T7 gene 10 (Olins and Rangwala, 1989)
   3428..3904    +  CDS            purE: PURE_TREDE - Experimental evidence at protein level: Swiss-Prot protein existence level 1. Catalyzes the reversible conversion of 5-aminoimidazole ribonucleotide (AIR) and CO(2) to 4-carboxy-5-aminoimidazole ribonucleotide (CAIR). Does not accept N5-carboxyaminoimidazole ribonucleotide (N5-CAIR) as a substrate. From Treponema denticola (strain ATCC 35405 / DSM 14222 / CIP 103919 / JCM 8153 / KCTC 15104).
   3981..3998    +  CDS            9xHis (fragment): 9xHis affinity tag
   4008..4057    +  CDS            SET1 (fragment): solubility-enhancement tag derived from T7 phage gene 10B
   4065..4112    +  terminator     T7 terminator: transcription terminator for bacteriophage T7 RNA polymerase
