[The description below was written by a language model from this plasmid's Addgene catalogue record and pLannotate feature annotations shown in this document.]
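Description:
pJK644 is a bacterial expression plasmid built on the pET23a backbone (4,137 bp in total) that produces the Ser38-to-Asp mutant of Treponema denticola PurE, a class II PurE or 5-aminoimidazole ribonucleotide (AIR) carboxylase (TdPurE2-S38D). It is maintained in E. coli through a ColE1/pBR322-type origin, with ampicillin resistance supplied by the bla gene under its own promoter. The catalogue lists it as high copy, although the annotation also detects the pBR322 bom region and a rop coding sequence, elements normally associated with copy-number restraint. An f1 origin is present as well, which would allow single-stranded DNA production with helper phage.

The purE coding sequence (TDE0687) was cloned between NdeI and EcoRI sites, both retained. It lies downstream of the T7 promoter and the strong phage T7 gene 10 ribosome binding site, and upstream of the T7 terminator. Transcription therefore depends on T7 RNA polymerase, so protein production requires a host that supplies that polymerase, whereas DH5alpha serves for propagation. The annotated purE reading frame ends well before the vector's His-tag fragment and a short sequence matching T7 gene 10B. This spacing suggests these are backbone remnants rather than part of the expressed protein, but the record does not state whether the product is tagged.

According to the depositor, the parent database entry is misannotated as an N5-carboxyaminoimidazole ribonucleotide mutase. Functional studies show that the active enzyme lacks this activity and instead interconverts AIR and CO2 with CAIR directly. The S38D variant is presumably intended for structure–function analysis of this purine biosynthesis enzyme, although the record does not describe the mutation's effect.
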