Addgene plasmid #71629: pJK644
Purpose: Produces Treponema denticola 5-aminoimidazole ribonucleotide carboxylase, Ser38>Asp mutant (TdPurE2-S38D)
Depositing lab: T. J. Kappock. Depositing organization: Purdue University.
Backbone
  Vector backbone: pET23a
  Backbone size w/o insert (bp): 3666
  Total vector size (bp): 4137
  Vector type: Bacterial Expression
Growth in bacteria
  Bacterial resistance: Ampicillin, 100 μg/mL
  Growth temperature: 37°C
  Growth strain: DH5alpha
  Copy number: High Copy
Gene/Insert
  Gene/Insert name: phosphoribosylaminoimidazole carboxylase (alt names: purE; TDE0687; aminoimidazole ribonucleotide carboxylase)
  Species: Treponema denticola
  Mutation: changes serine-38 to aspartate
  GenBank ID: NP_971299.1
  Promoter: T7
  Cloning method: Restriction Enzyme; 5′ cloning site NdeI (not destroyed); 3′ cloning site EcoRI (not destroyed)
  Sequencing primers: 5′ T7 promoter; 3′ T7 terminator
Terms and licenses: Academic/Nonprofit Terms; Industry Terms: Not Available to Industry
Depositor comments: This protein is based on the one referenced in NCBI WP_002681904.1, which is incorrectly annotated as a N5-carboxyaminoimidazole ribonucleotide mutase. Functional expression studies show that the active form does not possess this activity and it instead has the characteristic reactivity of a class II PurE or 5-aminoimidazole ribonucleotide (AIR) carboxylase
How to cite: pJK644 was a gift from T. J. Kappock (Addgene plasmid # 71629 ; http://n2t.net/addgene:71629 ; RRID:Addgene_71629)
