>Addgene plasmid #71629 | pJK644 | addgene partial sequence | sequence record 134237 | T7 5'-TAATACGACTCACTATAGGG-3'
AATAATTTTGTTTAACTTTAAGAAGGAGATATACATATGCGTCCGCTGGTGATTATCCTTATGGGCAGCA
GTTCAGATATGGGTCACGCCGAGAAAATTGCGTCTGAATTGAAAACTTTTGGTATTGAGTATGCCATACG
TATCGGCGACGCGCATAAAACAGCGGAGCATGTAGTGTCTATGCTGAAAGAATATGAAGCTTTGGACCGT
CCTAAACTGTACATCACGATCGCTGGGCGTAGTAACGCTTTATCAGGCTTTGTTGATGGCTTCGTCAAAG
GTGCAACCATTGCCTGCCCACCGCCAAGCGATAGCTTCGCCGGCGCCGACATTTATTCTTCGTTACGGAT
GCCGAGCGGGATTAGTCCGGCACTGGTTCTTGAACCGAAAAATGCGGCACTCCTGGCGGCTCGTATTTTT
TCACTGTACGATAAAGAAATCGCAGATTCGGTCAAATCCTATATGGAATCCAATGCGCAGAAAATTATCG
AAGACGATTCGAAACTGAAACGCTGAATTCAGCGTTTCAGTTTCTTGTCGACGGAGCTCGAATTCGAGCT
CCGTCGACAAGCTTGCGGCCGCACTCGAGCACCACCACCACCACCACTGAGATCCGGCTGCTAACAAAGC
CCGAAAGGAAGCTGAGTTGGCTGCTGCCACCGCTGAGCAATAACTAGCATAACCCCTTGGGGCCTCTAAA
CGGGTCTTGAGGGGTTTTTTGCTGAAAGGAGGAACTATATCCGGATTGGCGAATGGG
[124 nt withheld, positions 758-881]
C
[85 nt withheld, positions 883-967]
