>Addgene plasmid #71629 | pJK644 | addgene partial sequence | sequence record 134238 | T7term 5'-GCTAGTTATTGCTCAGCGG-3'
TTTGTTAGCAGCCGGATCTCAGTGGTGGTGGTGGTGGTGCTCGAGTGCGGCCGCAAGCTTGTCGACGGAG
CTCGAATTCGAGCTCCGTCGACAAGAAACTGAAACGCTGAATTCAGCGTTTCAGTTTCGAATCGTCTTCG
ATAATTTTCTGCGCATTGGATTCCATATAGGATTTGACCGAATCTGCGATTTCTTTATCGTACAGTGAAA
AAATACGAGCCGCCAGGAGTGCCGCATTTTTCGGTTCAAGAACCAGTGCCGGACTAATCCCGCTCGGCAT
CCGTAACGAAGAATAAATGTCGGCGCCGGCGAAGCTATCGCTTGGCGGTGGGCAGGCAATGGTTGCACCT
TTGACGAAGCCATCAACAAAGCCTGATAAAGCGTTACTACGCCCAGCGATCGTGATGTACAGTTTAGGAC
GGTCCAAAGCTTCATATTCTTTCAGCATAGACACTACATGCTCCGCTGTTTTATGCGCGTCGCCGATACG
TATGGCATACTCAATACCAAAAGTTTTCAATTCAGACGCAATTTTCTCGGCGTGACCCATATCTGAACTG
CTGCCCATAAGGATAATCACCAGCGGACGCATATGTATATCTCCTTCTTAAAGTTAAACAAAATTATTTC
TAGAGGGAAACCGTTGTGGTCTCCCTATAGTGAGTCGTATTAATTTCGCGGGATCGAGATCTCGGGCAGC
GTTGGGTCCTGGCCACGGGTGCGCATGATCGTGCTCCTGTCGTTGAGGACCCGGCTAGGCTGGCGGGGTT
GCCTTACTGGTTAGCAGAATGAATCACCGATACGCGAGCGAACGTGAAGCGACTGCTGCTGCAAAACGTC
TGCGACCTGAGCAACAACATGAATGGTCTTCGGTTTCCGTGTTTCGTAAAGTCTGGAAACGCGGAAGTCA
GCGCCCTGCACCATTATGTTCCGGATCTGCATCGCAGGATGCTGCTGGCTACCCTGTGGAACACCTACAT
CTGTATTAACGAAGCGCTGGCATTGACCCTGAGTGATTTTTCTCTGGTCCCGCCGCATCCATACCGCCAG
T
